Addgene plasmid #164629: GFP-MUTED
Purpose: Expresses MUTED in mammalian cells with a GFP tag
Depositing lab: Mark Cookson. Depositing organization: National Institute on Aging (NIA). Publication: LRRK2 mediates tubulation and vesicle sorting from lysosomes. Bonet-Ponce L, Beilina A, Williamson CD, Lindberg E, Kluss JH, Saez-Atienzar S, Landeck N, Kumaran R, Mamais A, Bleck CKE, Li Y, Cookson MR. Sci Adv. 2020 Nov 11;6(46). pii: 6/46/eabb2454. doi: 10.1126/sciadv.abb2454. Print 2020 Nov. PubMed 33177079.
Backbone
  Vector backbone: pDEST53
  Backbone size w/o insert (bp): 7767
  Total vector size (bp): 6721
  Vector type: Mammalian Expression
Growth in bacteria
  Bacterial resistance: Ampicillin, 100 μg/mL
  Growth temperature: 37°C
  Growth strain: DH5alpha
  Copy number: High Copy
Gene/Insert
  Gene/Insert name: MUTED (alt names: Biogenesis of lysosome-related organelles complex 1 subunit 5; BLOC1S5)
  Species: H. sapiens (human)
  Insert size (bp): 561
  GenBank ID: NM_201280.3 NM_201280.3
  Entrez Gene: BLOC1S5 (a.k.a. BLOS5, MU, MUTED)
  Promoter: CMV
  Tag / fusion protein: cycle 3 GFP (N terminal on insert)
  Cloning method: Gateway Cloning
  Sequencing primers: 5′ agtggcggagggacaga; 3′ ttaaaaggttgaaaatttcgctaggtcctt
Terms and licenses: Academic/Nonprofit Terms; Industry Terms: Not Available to Industry
How to cite: GFP-MUTED was a gift from Mark Cookson (Addgene plasmid # 164629 ; http://n2t.net/addgene:164629 ; RRID:Addgene_164629)
