[The description below was written by a language model from this plasmid's Addgene catalogue record and pLannotate feature annotations shown in this document.]
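Description:
GFP-MUTED is a mammalian expression plasmid built on the Gateway destination vector pDEST53, carrying human MUTED (BLOC1S5, biogenesis of lysosome-related organelles complex 1 subunit 5) fused at its N terminus to Cycle 3 GFP. It is maintained in E. coli through a high-copy ColE1/pUC-type origin and selected with ampicillin via the β-lactamase gene and its native promoter. An f1 origin is also present, along with small remnants of lac regulatory sequence and a pBR322 bom fragment that are backbone carry-over. The total size is about 6.7 kb, smaller than the empty destination vector, which is consistent with the Gateway cassette having been replaced by the short insert.

Expression is driven by the human CMV immediate-early enhancer and promoter, followed by a T7 promoter that could support in vitro transcription. The mammalian codon-optimized Cycle 3 GFP reading frame comes first, then an attB1 site left by the Gateway recombination, the roughly 560 bp BLOC1S5 coding sequence, attB2, and a bovine growth hormone polyadenylation signal. The attB1 sequence therefore lies between the fluorescent tag and the protein of interest. A separate SV40 early promoter drives a neomycin phosphotransferase gene terminated by an SV40 poly(A) signal, which would allow G418 selection of stably transfected cells. The short HIV-1 LTR and ble fragments flagged in the annotation are probably incidental sequence matches rather than functional parts.

The plasmid is intended for expressing GFP-tagged MUTED in mammalian cells, for example to visualize the localization of this BLOC-1 subunit. It was deposited alongside work on LRRK2-dependent tubulation and vesicle sorting from lysosomes.
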