Features (pLannotate 1.2.2; 23 found; start..end, strand, type, name):
     28..80      -  misc_feature   bom (fragment): basis of mobility region from pBR322
    235..614     +  enhancer       CMV enhancer: human cytomegalovirus immediate early enhancer
    615..818     +  promoter       CMV promoter: human cytomegalovirus (CMV) immediate early promoter
    814..847     +  LTR            5' LTR (truncated) (fragment): truncated 5' long terminal repeat (LTR) from HIV-1
    863..881     +  promoter       T7 promoter: promoter for bacteriophage T7 RNA polymerase
    905..1621    +  CDS            Cycle 3 GFP: Cycle 3 GFP (Crameri et al., 1996) mammalian codon-optimized
   1643..1667    +  protein_bind   attB1: mutant version of attB; recombination site for the Gateway® BP reaction BP Clonase™
   1684..2238    +  CDS            BLOC1S5: BL1S5_HUMAN - Also known as MUTED. Experimental evidence at protein level: Swiss-Prot protein existence level 1. Component of the BLOC-1 complex, a complex that is required for normal biogenesis of lysosome-related organelles (LRO), such as platelet dense granules and melanosomes. In concert with the AP-3 complex, the BLOC-1 complex is required to target membrane protein cargos into vesicles assembled at cell bodies for delivery into neurites and nerve terminals. The BLOC-1 complex, in association with SNARE proteins, is also proposed to be involved in neurite extension. Plays a role in intrac
   2255..2279    -  protein_bind   attB2: mutant version of attB; recombination site for the Gateway® BP reaction BP Clonase™
   2317..2541    +  polyA_signal   bGH poly(A) signal: bovine growth hormone polyadenylation signal
   2545..2566    +  promoter       SV40 promoter (fragment): SV40 enhancer and early promoter
   2587..3015    +  rep_origin     f1 ori (sequence partly withheld): f1 bacteriophage origin of replication; arrow indicates direction of (+) strand synthesis
   3029..3358    +  promoter       SV40 promoter: SV40 enhancer and early promoter
   3425..4216    +  CDS            neo: KKA2_KLEPN - Also known as kan, nptII. Experimental evidence at protein level: Swiss-Prot protein existence level 1. Resistance to kanamycin, neomycin, paromomycin, ribostamycin, butirosin and gentamicin B. From Klebsiella pneumoniae.
   4240..4398    +  CDS            ble (fragment): BLE_KLEPN - Experimental evidence at protein level: Swiss-Prot protein existence level 1. Binding protein with a strong affinity to the bleomycin family of antibiotics. Binds to CL990; an antimitotic-antibiotic compound. From Klebsiella pneumoniae.
   4393..4514    +  polyA_signal   SV40 poly(A) signal: SV40 polyadenylation signal
   4587..4603    -  protein_bind   lac operator: The lac repressor binds to the lac operator to inhibit transcription in E. coli. This inhibition can be relieved by adding lactose or isopropyl-β-D-thiogalactopyranoside (IPTG). lac repressor encoded by lacI
   4611..4641    -  promoter       lac promoter: promoter for the E. coli lac operon
   4656..4677    -  protein_bind   CAP binding site: CAP binding activates transcription in the presence of cAMP. E. coli catabolite activator protein
   4690..4782    -  CDS            lacI (fragment): lac repressor; lacI; The lac repressor binds to the lac operator to inhibit transcription in E. coli. This inhibition can be relieved by adding lactose or isopropyl-β-D-thiogalactopyranoside (IPTG).
   4965..5553    -  rep_origin     ori: high-copy-number ColE1/pMB1/pBR322/pUC origin of replication
   5724..6584    -  CDS            AmpR: β-lactamase; bla; confers resistance to ampicillin, carbenicillin, and related antibiotics
   6585..6689    -  promoter       AmpR promoter: bla
>Addgene plasmid #164629 | GFP-MUTED | addgene full sequence | sequence record 324225 | Addgene NGS Result
GACGGATCGGGAGATCTCCCGATCCCCTATGGTGCACTCTCAGTACAATCTGCTCTGATGCCGCATAGTT
AAGCCAGTATCTGCTCCCTGCTTGTGTGTTGGAGGTCGCTGAGTAGTGCGCGAGCAAAATTTAAGCTACA
ACAAGGCAAGGCTTGACCGACAATTGCATGAAGAATCTGCTTAGGGTTAGGCGTTTTGCGCTGCTTCGCG
ATGTACGGGCCAGATATACGCGTTGACATTGATTATTGACTAGTTATTAATAGTAATCAATTACGGGGTC
ATTAGTTCATAGCCCATATATGGAGTTCCGCGTTACATAACTTACGGTAAATGGCCCGCCTGGCTGACCG
CCCAACGACCCCCGCCCATTGACGTCAATAATGACGTATGTTCCCATAGTAACGCCAATAGGGACTTTCC
ATTGACGTCAATGGGTGGAGTATTTACGGTAAACTGCCCACTTGGCAGTACATCAAGTGTATCATATGCC
AAGTACGCCCCCTATTGACGTCAATGACGGTAAATGGCCCGCCTGGCATTATGCCCAGTACATGACCTTA
TGGGACTTTCCTACTTGGCAGTACATCTACGTATTAGTCATCGCTATTACCATGGTGATGCGGTTTTGGC
AGTACATCAATGGGCGTGGATAGCGGTTTGACTCACGGGGATTTCCAAGTCTCCACCCCATTGACGTCAA
TGGGAGTTTGTTTTGGCACCAAAATCAACGGGACTTTCCAAAATGTCGTAACAACTCCGCCCCATTGACG
CAAATGGGCGGTAGGCGTGTACGGTGGGAGGTCTATATAAGCAGAGCTCTCTGGCTAACTAGAGAACCCA
CTGCTTACTGGCTTATCGAAATTAATACGACTCACTATAGGGAGACCCAAGCTGGCTAGACACCATGGCC
AGCAAAGGAGAAGAACTTTTCACTGGAGTTGTCCCAATTCTTGTTGAATTAGATGGTGATGTTAATGGGC
ACAAATTTTCTGTCAGTGGAGAGGGTGAAGGTGATGCTACATACGGAAAGCTTACCCTTAAATTTATTTG
CACTACTGGAAAACTACCTGTTCCATGGCCAACACTTGTCACTACTTTCTCTTATGGTGTTCAATGCTTT
TCCCGTTATCCGGATCATATGAAACGGCATGACTTTTTCAAGAGTGCCATGCCCGAAGGTTATGTACAGG
AACGCACTATATCTTTCAAAGATGACGGGAACTACAAGACGCGTGCTGAAGTCAAGTTTGAAGGTGATAC
CCTTGTTAATCGTATCGAGTTAAAAGGTATTGATTTTAAAGAAGATGGAAACATTCTCGGACACAAACTC
GAGTACAACTATAACTCACACAATGTATACATCACGGCAGACAAACAAAAGAATGGAATCAAAGCTAACT
TCAAAATTCGCCACAACATTGAAGATGGATCCGTTCAACTAGCAGACCATTATCAACAAAATACTCCAAT
TGGCGATGGCCCTGTCCTTTTACCAGACAACCATTACCTGTCGACACAATCTGCCCTTTCGAAAGATCCC
AACGAAAAGCGTGACCACATGGTCCTTCTTGAGTTTGTAACTGCTGCTGGGATTACACATGGCATGGATG
AGCTCTACAAAAGCGGTTCCGGACCGGATCAAACAAGTTTGTACAAAAAAGCAGGCTCCGAATTCGCCCT
TGTGGCGGAGGGACAGAGACCCCTGTGGGTTGTGAGGCCGCCCCGGGCGGTGGCAGCAAGAAGAGGGACT
CCCTGGGGACTGCGGGCTCAGCGCACCTCATTATCAAGGATCTTGGAGAAATTCATTCAAGGCTTTTGGA
TCACAGACCAGTTATTCAAGGTGAAACTCGTTATTTTGTAAAAGAATTTGAAGAAAAACGTGGTCTTCGA
GAAATGCGAGTTCTTGAAAATTTGAAGAACATGATCCATGAAACAAATGAACATACTCTTCCCAAATGTA
GAGACACAATGCGGGACAGCCTCAGCCAGGTTCTCCAGAGATTGCAAGCAGCTAATGACTCAGTCTGTAG
ACTCCAACAGAGGGAACAGGAACGAAAAAAGATTCATAGTGACCACTTAGTAGCTAGTGAGAAACAGCAT
ATGCTCCAGTGGGACAACTTCATGAAGGAGCAACCCAACAAAAGGGCTGAAGTGGATGAAGAGCACAGAA
AAGCCATGGAAAGGCTTAAAGAACAATATGCTGAGATGGAGAAGGACCTAGCGAAATTTTCAACCTTTTA
AAAGGGCGAATTCGACCCAGCTTTCTTGTACAAAGTGGTGATAATTAATTAAGATAAACCCGCTGATCAG
CCTCGACTGTGCCTTCTAGTTGCCAGCCATCTGTTGTTTGCCCCTCCCCCGTGCCTTCCTTGACCCTGGA
AGGTGCCACTCCCACTGTCCTTTCCTAATAAAATGAGGAAATTGCATCGCATTGTCTGAGTAGGTGTCAT
TCTATTCTGGGGGGTGGGGTGGGGCAGGACAGCAAGGGGGAGGATTGGGAAGACAATAGCAGGCATGCTG
GGGATGCGGTGGGCTCTATGGCTTCTGAGGCGGAAAGAACCAGCTGGGGCTCTAGGGGGTATCCCC
[124 nt withheld, positions 2587-2710]
C
[91 nt withheld, positions 2712-2802]
A
[49 nt withheld, positions 2804-2852]
CCTTTGACGTTGGAGTCCACGTTCTTT
[37 nt withheld, positions 2880-2916]
ACCCTATCTCGGTCTATTCTTTTGATTTATAAGGGATTTTGCCGATTTCGGCCTATTGGTTAAAAAATGA
GCTGATTTAACAAAAATTTAACGCGAATTAATTCTGTGGAATGTGTGTCAGTTAGGGTGTGGAAAGTCCC
CAGGCTCCCCAGCAGGCAGAAGTATGCAAAGCATGCATCTCAATTAGTCAGCAACCAGGTGTGGAAAGTC
CCCAGGCTCCCCAGCAGGCAGAAGTATGCAAAGCATGCATCTCAATTAGTCAGCAACCATAGTCCCGCCC
CTAACTCCGCCCATCCCGCCCCTAACTCCGCCCAGTTCCGCCCATTCTCCGCCCCATGGCTGACTAATTT
TTTTTATTTATGCAGAGGCCGAGGCCGCCTCTGCCTCTGAGCTATTCCAGAAGTAGTGAGGAGGCTTTTT
TGGAGGCCTAGGCTTTTGCAAAAAGCTCCCGGGAGCTTGTATATCCATTTTCGGATCTGATCAAGAGACA
GGATGAGGATCGTTTCGCATGATTGAACAAGATGGATTGCACGCAGGTTCTCCGGCCGCTTGGGTGGAGA
GGCTATTCGGCTATGACTGGGCACAACAGACAATCGGCTGCTCTGATGCCGCCGTGTTCCGGCTGTCAGC
GCAGGGGCGCCCGGTTCTTTTTGTCAAGACCGACCTGTCCGGTGCCCTGAATGAACTGCAGGACGAGGCA
GCGCGGCTATCGTGGCTGGCCACGACGGGCGTTCCTTGCGCAGCTGTGCTCGACGTTGTCACTGAAGCGG
GAAGGGACTGGCTGCTATTGGGCGAAGTGCCGGGGCAGGATCTCCTGTCATCTCACCTTGCTCCTGCCGA
GAAAGTATCCATCATGGCTGATGCAATGCGGCGGCTGCATACGCTTGATCCGGCTACCTGCCCATTCGAC
CACCAAGCGAAACATCGCATCGAGCGAGCACGTACTCGGATGGAAGCCGGTCTTGTCGATCAGGATGATC
TGGACGAAGAGCATCAGGGGCTCGCGCCAGCCGAACTGTTCGCCAGGCTCAAGGCGCGCATGCCCGACGG
CGAGGATCTCGTCGTGACCCATGGCGATGCCTGCTTGCCGAATATCATGGTGGAAAATGGCCGCTTTTCT
GGATTCATCGACTGTGGCCGGCTGGGTGTGGCGGACCGCTATCAGGACATAGCGTTGGCTACCCGTGATA
TTGCTGAAGAGCTTGGCGGCGAATGGGCTGACCGCTTCCTCGTGCTTTACGGTATCGCCGCTCCCGATTC
GCAGCGCATCGCCTTCTATCGCCTTCTTGACGAGTTCTTCTGAGCGGGACTCTGGGGTTCGAAATGACCG
ACCAAGCGACGCCCAACCTGCCATCACGAGATTTCGATTCCACCGCCGCCTTCTATGAAAGGTTGGGCTT
CGGAATCGTTTTCCGGGACGCCGGCTGGATGATCCTCCAGCGCGGGGATCTCATGCTGGAGTTCTTCGCC
CACCCCAACTTGTTTATTGCAGCTTATAATGGTTACAAATAAAGCAATAGCATCACAAATTTCACAAATA
AAGCATTTTTTTCACTGCATTCTAGTTGTGGTTTGTCCAAACTCATCAATGTATCTTATCATGTCTGTAT
ACCGTCGACCTCTAGCTAGAGCTTGGCGTAATCATGGTCATAGCTGTTTCCTGTGTGAAATTGTTATCCG
CTCACAATTCCACACAACATACGAGCCGGAAGCATAAAGTGTAAAGCCTGGGGTGCCTAATGAGTGAGCT
AACTCACATTAATTGCGTTGCGCTCACTGCCCGCTTTCCAGTCGGGAAACCTGTCGTGCCAGCTGCATTA
ATGAATCGGCCAACGCGCGGGGAGAGGCGGTTTGCGTATTGGGCGCTCTTCCGCTTCCTCGCTCACTGAC
TCGCTGCGCTCGGTCGTTCGGCTGCGGCGAGCGGTATCAGCTCACTCAAAGGCGGTAATACGGTTATCCA
CAGAATCAGGGGATAACGCAGGAAAGAACATGTGAGCAAAAGGCCAGCAAAAGGCCAGGAACCGTAAAAA
GGCCGCGTTGCTGGCGTTTTTCCATAGGCTCCGCCCCCCTGACGAGCATCACAAAAATCGACGCTCAAGT
CAGAGGTGGCGAAACCCGACAGGACTATAAAGATACCAGGCGTTTCCCCCTGGAAGCTCCCTCGTGCGCT
CTCCTGTTCCGACCCTGCCGCTTACCGGATACCTGTCCGCCTTTCTCCCTTCGGGAAGCGTGGCGCTTTC
TCATAGCTCACGCTGTAGGTATCTCAGTTCGGTGTAGGTCGTTCGCTCCAAGCTGGGCTGTGTGCACGAA
CCCCCCGTTCAGCCCGACCGCTGCGCCTTATCCGGTAACTATCGTCTTGAGTCCAACCCGGTAAGACACG
ACTTATCGCCACTGGCAGCAGCCACTGGTAACAGGATTAGCAGAGCGAGGTATGTAGGCGGTGCTACAGA
GTTCTTGAAGTGGTGGCCTAACTACGGCTACACTAGAAGAACAGTATTTGGTATCTGCGCTCTGCTGAAG
CCAGTTACCTTCGGAAAAAGAGTTGGTAGCTCTTGATCCGGCAAACAAACCACCGCTGGTAGCGGTGGTT
TTTTTGTTTGCAAGCAGCAGATTACGCGCAGAAAAAAAGGATCTCAAGAAGATCCTTTGATCTTTTCTAC
GGGGTCTGACGCTCAGTGGAACGAAAACTCACGTTAAGGGATTTTGGTCATGAGATTATCAAAAAGGATC
TTCACCTAGATCCTTTTAAATTAAAAATGAAGTTTTAAATCAATCTAAAGTATATATGAGTAAACTTGGT
CTGACAGTTACCAATGCTTAATCAGTGAGGCACCTATCTCAGCGATCTGTCTATTTCGTTCATCCATAGT
TGCCTGACTCCCCGTCGTGTAGATAACTACGATACGGGAGGGCTTACCATCTGGCCCCAGTGCTGCAATG
ATACCGCGAGACCCACGCTCACCGGCTCCAGATTTATCAGCAATAAACCAGCCAGCCGGAAGGGCCGAGC
GCAGAAGTGGTCCTGCAACTTTATCCGCCTCCATCCAGTCTATTAATTGTTGCCGGGAAGCTAGAGTAAG
TAGTTCGCCAGTTAATAGTTTGCGCAACGTTGTTGCCATTGCTACAGGCATCGTGGTGTCACGCTCGTCG
TTTGGTATGGCTTCATTCAGCTCCGGTTCCCAACGATCAAGGCGAGTTACATGATCCCCCATGTTGTGCA
AAAAAGCGGTTAGCTCCTTCGGTCCTCCGATCGTTGTCAGAAGTAAGTTGGCCGCAGTGTTATCACTCAT
GGTTATGGCAGCACTGCATAATTCTCTTACTGTCATGCCATCCGTAAGATGCTTTTCTGTGACTGGTGAG
TACTCAACCAAGTCATTCTGAGAATAGTGTATGCGGCGACCGAGTTGCTCTTGCCCGGCGTCAATACGGG
ATAATACCGCGCCACATAGCAGAACTTTAAAAGTGCTCATCATTGGAAAACGTTCTTCGGGGCGAAAACT
CTCAAGGATCTTACCGCTGTTGAGATCCAGTTCGATGTAACCCACTCGTGCACCCAACTGATCTTCAGCA
TCTTTTACTTTCACCAGCGTTTCTGGGTGAGCAAAAACAGGAAGGCAAAATGCCGCAAAAAAGGGAATAA
GGGCGACACGGAAATGTTGAATACTCATACTCTTCCTTTTTCAATATTATTGAAGCATTTATCAGGGTTA
TTGTCTCATGAGCGGATACATATTTGAATGTATTTAGAAAAATAAACAAATAGGGGTTCCGCGCACATTT
CCCCGAAAAGTGCCACCTGACGTC
